>Addgene plasmid #158605 | pcDNA3.1-mas-GRK2RH-Nluc | addgene full sequence | sequence record 336169 | Addgene NGS Result
GACATTGATTATTGACTAGTTATTAATAGTAATCAATTACGGGGTCATTAGTTCATAGCCCATATATGGA
GTTCCGCGTTACATAACTTACGGTAAATGGCCCGCCTGGCTGACCGCCCAACGACCCCCGCCCATTGACG
TCAATAATGACGTATGTTCCCATAGTAACGCCAATAGGGACTTTCCATTGACGTCAATGGGTGGAGTATT
TACGGTAAACTGCCCACTTGGCAGTACATCAAGTGTATCATATGCCAAGTACGCCCCCTATTGACGTCAA
TGACGGTAAATGGCCCGCCTGGCATTATGCCCAGTACATGACCTTATGGGACTTTCCTACTTGGCAGTAC
ATCTACGTATTAGTCATCGCTATTACCATGGTGATGCGGTTTTGGCAGTACATCAATGGGCGTGGATAGC
GGTTTGACTCACGGGGATTTCCAAGTCTCCACCCCATTGACGTCAATGGGAGTTTGTTTTGGCACCAAAA
TCAACGGGACTTTCCAAAATGTCGTAACAACTCCGCCCCATTGACGCAAATGGGCGGTAGGCGTGTACGG
TGGGAGGTCTATATAAGCAGAGCTCTCTGGCTAACTAGAGAACCCACTGCTTACTGGCTTATCGAAATTA
ATACGACTCACTATAGGGAGACCCAAGCTGGCTAGCACCATGGGGAGTAGCAAGAGCAAGACGTCGAATT
CCGGAATCAAGCTTAAGTACCTGGAGGACCGGGGCGAGGTGACTTTTGAGAAGATCTTCTCCCAGAAGCT
GGGGTACCTGCTTTTCCGAGACTTCTGCCTGAAGCACCTGGAGGAGGCCAAGCCCTTGGTAGAGTTCTAC
GAGGAGATCAAGAAATACGAGAAGCTGGAGACAGAGGAGGAGCGCCTGGTCTGCAGCCGAGAGATCTTCG
ACACGTACATCATGAAGGAGCTGCTGGCCTGCTCACATCCTTTCTCGAAGAGCGCCATTGAGCACGTCCA
GGGCCATCTGGTGAAGAAGCAGGTGCCTCCGGATCTCTTCCAGCCATATATTGAAGAAATTTGCCAGAAC
CTCCGAGGAGACGTGTTCCAGAAATTCATCGAGAGCGATAAATTCACACGGTTTTGCCAGTGGAAGGGAT
CCATGGTCTTCACACTCGAAGATTTCGTTGGGGACTGGCGACAGACAGCCGGCTACAACCTGGACCAAGT
CCTTGAACAGGGAGGTGTGTCCAGTTTGTTTCAGAATCTCGGGGTGTCCGTAACTCCGATCCAAAGGATT
GTCCTGAGCGGTGAAAATGGGCTGAAGATCGACATCCATGTCATCATCCCGTATGAAGGTCTGAGCGGCG
ACCAAATGGGCCAGATCGAAAAAATTTTTAAGGTGGTGTACCCTGTGGATGATCATCACTTTAAGGTGAT
CCTGCACTATGGCACACTGGTAATCGACGGGGTTACGCCGAACATGATCGACTATTTCGGACGGCCGTAT
GAAGGCATCGCCGTGTTCGACGGCAAAAAGATCACTGTAACAGGGACCCTGTGGAACGGCAACAAAATTA
TCGACGAGCGCCTGATCAACCCCGACGGCTCCCTGCTGTTCCGAGTAACCATCAACGGAGTGACCGGCTG
GCGGCTGTGCGAACGCATTCTGGCGTAACTCGAGTCTAGAGGGCCCGTTTAAACCCGCTGATCAGCCTCG
ACTGTGCCTTCTAGTTGCCAGCCATCTGTTGTTTGCCCCTCCCCCGTGCCTTCCTTGACCCTGGAAGGTG
CCACTCCCACTGTCCTTTCCTAATAAAATGAGGAAATTGCATCGCATTGTCTGAGTAGGTGTCATTCTAT
TCTGGGGGGTGGGGTGGGGCAGGACAGCAAGGGGGAGGATTGGGAAGACAATAGCAGGCATGCTGGGGAT
GCGGTGGGCTCTATGGCTTCTGAGGCGGAAAGAACCAGCTGGGGCTCTAGGGGGTATCCCC
[124 nt withheld, positions 1952-2075]
C
[91 nt withheld, positions 2077-2167]
A
[49 nt withheld, positions 2169-2217]
CCTTTGACGTTGGAGTCCACGTTCTTT
[37 nt withheld, positions 2245-2281]
ACCCTATCTCGGTCTATTCTTTTGATTTATAAGGGATTTTGCCGATTTCGGCCTATTGGTTAAAAAATGA
GCTGATTTAACAAAAATTTAACGCGAATTAATTCTGTGGAATGTGTGTCAGTTAGGGTGTGGAAAGTCCC
CAGGCTCCCCAGCAGGCAGAAGTATGCAAAGCATGCATCTCAATTAGTCAGCAACCAGGTGTGGAAAGTC
CCCAGGCTCCCCAGCAGGCAGAAGTATGCAAAGCATGCATCTCAATTAGTCAGCAACCATAGTCCCGCCC
CTAACTCCGCCCATCCCGCCCCTAACTCCGCCCAGTTCCGCCCATTCTCCGCCCCATGGCTGACTAATTT
TTTTTATTTATGCAGAGGCCGAGGCCGCCTCTGCCTCTGAGCTATTCCAGAAGTAGTGAGGAGGCTTTTT
TGGAGGCCTAGGCTTTTGCAAAAAGCTCCCGGGAGCTTGTATATCCATTTTCGGATCTGATCAAGAGACA
GGATGAGGATCGTTTCGCATGATTGAACAAGATGGATTGCACGCAGGTTCTCCGGCCGCTTGGGTGGAGA
GGCTATTCGGCTATGACTGGGCACAACAGACAATCGGCTGCTCTGATGCCGCCGTGTTCCGGCTGTCAGC
GCAGGGGCGCCCGGTTCTTTTTGTCAAGACCGACCTGTCCGGTGCCCTGAATGAACTGCAGGACGAGGCA
GCGCGGCTATCGTGGCTGGCCACGACGGGCGTTCCTTGCGCAGCTGTGCTCGACGTTGTCACTGAAGCGG
GAAGGGACTGGCTGCTATTGGGCGAAGTGCCGGGGCAGGATCTCCTGTCATCTCACCTTGCTCCTGCCGA
GAAAGTATCCATCATGGCTGATGCAATGCGGCGGCTGCATACGCTTGATCCGGCTACCTGCCCATTCGAC
CACCAAGCGAAACATCGCATCGAGCGAGCACGTACTCGGATGGAAGCCGGTCTTGTCGATCAGGATGATC
TGGACGAAGAGCATCAGGGGCTCGCGCCAGCCGAACTGTTCGCCAGGCTCAAGGCGCGCATGCCCGACGG
CGAGGATCTCGTCGTGACCCATGGCGATGCCTGCTTGCCGAATATCATGGTGGAAAATGGCCGCTTTTCT
GGATTCATCGACTGTGGCCGGCTGGGTGTGGCGGACCGCTATCAGGACATAGCGTTGGCTACCCGTGATA
TTGCTGAAGAGCTTGGCGGCGAATGGGCTGACCGCTTCCTCGTGCTTTACGGTATCGCCGCTCCCGATTC
GCAGCGCATCGCCTTCTATCGCCTTCTTGACGAGTTCTTCTGAGCGGGACTCTGGGGTTCGAAATGACCG
ACCAAGCGACGCCCAACCTGCCATCACGAGATTTCGATTCCACCGCCGCCTTCTATGAAAGGTTGGGCTT
CGGAATCGTTTTCCGGGACGCCGGCTGGATGATCCTCCAGCGCGGGGATCTCATGCTGGAGTTCTTCGCC
CACCCCAACTTGTTTATTGCAGCTTATAATGGTTACAAATAAAGCAATAGCATCACAAATTTCACAAATA
AAGCATTTTTTTCACTGCATTCTAGTTGTGGTTTGTCCAAACTCATCAATGTATCTTATCATGTCTGTAT
ACCGTCGACCTCTAGCTAGAGCTTGGCGTAATCATGGTCATAGCTGTTTCCTGTGTGAAATTGTTATCCG
CTCACAATTCCACACAACATACGAGCCGGAAGCATAAAGTGTAAAGCCTGGGGTGCCTAATGAGTGAGCT
AACTCACATTAATTGCGTTGCGCTCACTGCCCGCTTTCCAGTCGGGAAACCTGTCGTGCCAGCTGCATTA
ATGAATCGGCCAACGCGCGGGGAGAGGCGGTTTGCGTATTGGGCGCTCTTCCGCTTCCTCGCTCACTGAC
TCGCTGCGCTCGGTCGTTCGGCTGCGGCGAGCGGTATCAGCTCACTCAAAGGCGGTAATACGGTTATCCA
CAGAATCAGGGGATAACGCAGGAAAGAACATGTGAGCAAAAGGCCAGCAAAAGGCCAGGAACCGTAAAAA
GGCCGCGTTGCTGGCGTTTTTCCATAGGCTCCGCCCCCCTGACGAGCATCACAAAAATCGACGCTCAAGT
CAGAGGTGGCGAAACCCGACAGGACTATAAAGATACCAGGCGTTTCCCCCTGGAAGCTCCCTCGTGCGCT
CTCCTGTTCCGACCCTGCCGCTTACCGGATACCTGTCCGCCTTTCTCCCTTCGGGAAGCGTGGCGCTTTC
TCATAGCTCACGCTGTAGGTATCTCAGTTCGGTGTAGGTCGTTCGCTCCAAGCTGGGCTGTGTGCACGAA
CCCCCCGTTCAGCCCGACCGCTGCGCCTTATCCGGTAACTATCGTCTTGAGTCCAACCCGGTAAGACACG
ACTTATCGCCACTGGCAGCAGCCACTGGTAACAGGATTAGCAGAGCGAGGTATGTAGGCGGTGCTACAGA
GTTCTTGAAGTGGTGGCCTAACTACGGCTACACTAGAAGAACAGTATTTGGTATCTGCGCTCTGCTGAAG
CCAGTTACCTTCGGAAAAAGAGTTGGTAGCTCTTGATCCGGCAAACAAACCACCGCTGGTAGCGGTGGTT
TTTTTGTTTGCAAGCAGCAGATTACGCGCAGAAAAAAAGGATCTCAAGAAGATCCTTTGATCTTTTCTAC
GGGGTCTGACGCTCAGTGGAACGAAAACTCACGTTAAGGGATTTTGGTCATGAGATTATCAAAAAGGATC
TTCACCTAGATCCTTTTAAATTAAAAATGAAGTTTTAAATCAATCTAAAGTATATATGAGTAAACTTGGT
CTGACAGTTACCAATGCTTAATCAGTGAGGCACCTATCTCAGCGATCTGTCTATTTCGTTCATCCATAGT
TGCCTGACTCCCCGTCGTGTAGATAACTACGATACGGGAGGGCTTACCATCTGGCCCCAGTGCTGCAATG
ATACCGCGAGACCCACGCTCACCGGCTCCAGATTTATCAGCAATAAACCAGCCAGCCGGAAGGGCCGAGC
GCAGAAGTGGTCCTGCAACTTTATCCGCCTCCATCCAGTCTATTAATTGTTGCCGGGAAGCTAGAGTAAG
TAGTTCGCCAGTTAATAGTTTGCGCAACGTTGTTGCCATTGCTACAGGCATCGTGGTGTCACGCTCGTCG
TTTGGTATGGCTTCATTCAGCTCCGGTTCCCAACGATCAAGGCGAGTTACATGATCCCCCATGTTGTGCA
AAAAAGCGGTTAGCTCCTTCGGTCCTCCGATCGTTGTCAGAAGTAAGTTGGCCGCAGTGTTATCACTCAT
GGTTATGGCAGCACTGCATAATTCTCTTACTGTCATGCCATCCGTAAGATGCTTTTCTGTGACTGGTGAG
TACTCAACCAAGTCATTCTGAGAATAGTGTATGCGGCGACCGAGTTGCTCTTGCCCGGCGTCAATACGGG
ATAATACCGCGCCACATAGCAGAACTTTAAAAGTGCTCATCATTGGAAAACGTTCTTCGGGGCGAAAACT
CTCAAGGATCTTACCGCTGTTGAGATCCAGTTCGATGTAACCCACTCGTGCACCCAACTGATCTTCAGCA
TCTTTTACTTTCACCAGCGTTTCTGGGTGAGCAAAAACAGGAAGGCAAAATGCCGCAAAAAAGGGAATAA
GGGCGACACGGAAATGTTGAATACTCATACTCTTCCTTTTTCAATATTATTGAAGCATTTATCAGGGTTA
TTGTCTCATGAGCGGATACATATTTGAATGTATTTAGAAAAATAAACAAATAGGGGTTCCGCGCACATTT
CCCCGAAAAGTGCCACCTGACGTCGACGGATCGGGAGATCTCCCGATCCCCTATGGTGCACTCTCAGTAC
AATCTGCTCTGATGCCGCATAGTTAAGCCAGTATCTGCTCCCTGCTTGTGTGTTGGAGGTCGCTGAGTAG
TGCGCGAGCAAAATTTAAGCTACAACAAGGCAAGGCTTGACCGACAATTGCATGAAGAATCTGCTTAGGG
TTAGGCGTTTTGCGCTGCTTCGCGATGTACGGGCCAGATATACGCGTT
Features (pLannotate 1.2.2; 22 found; start..end, strand, type, name):
      1..380     +  enhancer       CMV enhancer: human cytomegalovirus immediate early enhancer
    381..584     +  promoter       CMV promoter: human cytomegalovirus (CMV) immediate early promoter
    580..613     +  LTR            5' LTR (truncated) (fragment): truncated 5' long terminal repeat (LTR) from HIV-1
    629..647     +  promoter       T7 promoter: promoter for bacteriophage T7 RNA polymerase
    670..690     +  CDS            myr: N-myristoylation signal from Src kinase (Pellman et al., 1985; Kaplan et al., 1988)
    715..1146    +  CDS            GRK2 (fragment): ARBK1_BOVIN - Also known as ADRBK1. Experimental evidence at protein level: Swiss-Prot protein existence level 1. Specifically phosphorylates the agonist-occupied form of the beta-adrenergic and closely related receptors, probably inducing a desensitization of them (By similarity). Key regulator of LPAR1 signaling (By similarity). Competes with RALA for binding to LPAR1 thus affecting the signaling properties of the receptor (By similarity). Desensitizes LPAR1 and LPAR2 in a phosphorylation-independent manner (By similarity). Positively regulates ciliary smoothened (SMO)- dependent Hedgehog (H
   1123..1638    +  CDS            Nluc: NanoLuc® luciferase human codon-optimized
   1682..1906    +  polyA_signal   bGH poly(A) signal: bovine growth hormone polyadenylation signal
   1910..1931    +  promoter       SV40 promoter (fragment): SV40 enhancer and early promoter
   1952..2380    +  rep_origin     f1 ori (sequence partly withheld): f1 bacteriophage origin of replication; arrow indicates direction of (+) strand synthesis
   2394..2723    +  promoter       SV40 promoter: SV40 enhancer and early promoter
   2790..3581    +  CDS            neo: KKA2_KLEPN - Also known as kan, nptII. Experimental evidence at protein level: Swiss-Prot protein existence level 1. Resistance to kanamycin, neomycin, paromomycin, ribostamycin, butirosin and gentamicin B. From Klebsiella pneumoniae.
   3605..3763    +  CDS            ble (fragment): BLE_KLEPN - Experimental evidence at protein level: Swiss-Prot protein existence level 1. Binding protein with a strong affinity to the bleomycin family of antibiotics. Binds to CL990; an antimitotic-antibiotic compound. From Klebsiella pneumoniae.
   3758..3879    +  polyA_signal   SV40 poly(A) signal: SV40 polyadenylation signal
   3952..3968    -  protein_bind   lac operator: The lac repressor binds to the lac operator to inhibit transcription in E. coli. This inhibition can be relieved by adding lactose or isopropyl-β-D-thiogalactopyranoside (IPTG). lac repressor encoded by lacI
   3976..4006    -  promoter       lac promoter: promoter for the E. coli lac operon
   4021..4042    -  protein_bind   CAP binding site: CAP binding activates transcription in the presence of cAMP. E. coli catabolite activator protein
   4055..4147    -  CDS            lacI (fragment): lac repressor; lacI; The lac repressor binds to the lac operator to inhibit transcription in E. coli. This inhibition can be relieved by adding lactose or isopropyl-β-D-thiogalactopyranoside (IPTG).
   4330..4918    -  rep_origin     ori: high-copy-number ColE1/pMB1/pBR322/pUC origin of replication
   5089..5949    -  CDS            AmpR: β-lactamase; bla; confers resistance to ampicillin, carbenicillin, and related antibiotics
   5950..6054    -  promoter       AmpR promoter: bla
   6113..6165    -  misc_feature   bom (fragment): basis of mobility region from pBR322
