[The description below was written by a language model from this plasmid's Addgene catalogue record and pLannotate feature annotations shown in this document.]
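Description:
pcDNA3.1-mas-GRK2RH-Nluc is a mammalian expression plasmid built on the pcDNA3.1(+) backbone, with a sequenced length of about 6.3 kb. It is propagated in E. coli as a high-copy plasmid through its ColE1/pUC-type origin and selected with ampicillin via the β-lactamase gene. The backbone also carries an f1 origin and an SV40 early promoter-driven neomycin phosphotransferase cassette with an SV40 polyadenylation signal, which allows G418 selection of stably transfected mammalian cells. Several short annotations in the feature table (HIV-1 LTR, ble, lacI and bom fragments, plus the lac promoter/operator region) appear to be backbone remnants or incidental matches rather than functional parts of the design.

The payload is a synthetic fusion of roughly 970 bp, transcribed from the CMV immediate early enhancer/promoter and terminated by the bovine growth hormone polyadenylation signal. A T7 promoter lies just upstream of the coding region. The fusion begins with a short myristic acid attachment peptide (mas), annotated as a Src-type N-myristoylation signal, which should tether the protein to membranes. A short linker joins it to the RH (regulator of G-protein signaling homology) domain of GRK2, which the annotation matches to the bovine protein. A second flexible linker connects this to human codon-optimized NanoLuc luciferase at the C terminus. The recorded purpose is simply expression of GRK2(RH)-Nluc in mammalian cells. The associated publication describes biosensors that report trimeric G-protein activity in live cells, which suggests the construct serves as a membrane-anchored luminescent component in which the RH domain acts as a G-protein-binding module. The record does not specify the partner or the readout.
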