Addgene plasmid #158605: pcDNA3.1-mas-GRK2RH-Nluc
Purpose: Plasmid expressing GRK2(RH)-Nluc in mammalian cells
Depositing lab: Mikel Garcia-Marcos. Depositing organization: Boston University Medical Campus. Publication: Revealing the Activity of Trimeric G-proteins in Live Cells with a Versatile Biosensor Design. Maziarz M, Park JC, Leyme A, Marivin A, Garcia-Lopez A, Patel PP, Garcia-Marcos M. Cell. 2020 Jun 27. pii: S0092-8674(20)30752-2. doi: 10.1016/j.cell.2020.06.020. PubMed 32634377.
Backbone
  Vector backbone: pcDNA3.1(+)
  Backbone size w/o insert (bp): 5428
  Vector type: Mammalian Expression
Growth in bacteria
  Bacterial resistance: Ampicillin, 100 μg/mL
  Growth temperature: 37°C
  Growth strain: DH5alpha
  Copy number: High Copy
Gene/Insert
  Gene/Insert name: myristic acid attachment peptide (mas; MGSSKSKTSNS) - linker (GIKLGG) - GRK2 RH domain - linker (GGTGGS) - Nluc (alt name: mas-GRK2(RH)-Nluc)
  Species: Synthetic
  Insert size (bp): 969
  Promoter: CMV
  Cloning method: Unknown
  Sequencing primers: 5′ CMV-F; 3′ BGH Reverse
Terms and licenses: Academic/Nonprofit Terms; Industry Terms: Not Available to Industry
How to cite: pcDNA3.1-mas-GRK2RH-Nluc was a gift from Mikel Garcia-Marcos (Addgene plasmid # 158605 ; http://n2t.net/addgene:158605 ; RRID:Addgene_158605)
