>Addgene plasmid #158605 | pcDNA3.1-mas-GRK2RH-Nluc | depositor partial sequence | sequence record 323512 | mas-GRK2(RH)-Nluc
ATGGGGAGTAGCAAGAGCAAGACGTCGAATTCCGGAATCAAGCTTAAGTACCTGGAGGACCGGGGCGAGG
TGACTTTTGAGAAGATCTTCTCCCAGAAGCTGGGGTACCTGCTTTTCCGAGACTTCTGCCTGAAGCACCT
GGAGGAGGCCAAGCCCTTGGTAGAGTTCTACGAGGAGATCAAGAAATACGAGAAGCTGGAGACAGAGGAG
GAGCGCCTGGTCTGCAGCCGAGAGATCTTCGACACGTACATCATGAAGGAGCTGCTGGCCTGCTCACATC
CTTTCTCGAAGAGCGCCATTGAGCACGTCCAGGGCCATCTGGTGAAGAAGCAGGTGCCTCCGGATCTCTT
CCAGCCATATATTGAAGAAATTTGCCAGAACCTCCGAGGAGACGTGTTCCAGAAATTCATCGAGAGCGAT
AAATTCACACGGTTTTGCCAGTGGAAGGGATCCATGGTCTTCACACTCGAAGATTTCGTTGGGGACTGGC
GACAGACAGCCGGCTACAACCTGGACCAAGTCCTTGAACAGGGAGGTGTGTCCAGTTTGTTTCAGAATCT
CGGGGTGTCCGTAACTCCGATCCAAAGGATTGTCCTGAGCGGTGAAAATGGGCTGAAGATCGACATCCAT
GTCATCATCCCGTATGAAGGTCTGAGCGGCGACCAAATGGGCCAGATCGAAAAAATTTTTAAGGTGGTGT
ACCCTGTGGATGATCATCACTTTAAGGTGATCCTGCACTATGGCACACTGGTAATCGACGGGGTTACGCC
GAACATGATCGACTATTTCGGACGGCCGTATGAAGGCATCGCCGTGTTCGACGGCAAAAAGATCACTGTA
ACAGGGACCCTGTGGAACGGCAACAAAATTATCGACGAGCGCCTGATCAACCCCGACGGCTCCCTGCTGT
TCCGAGTAACCATCAACGGAGTGACCGGCTGGCGGCTGTGCGAACGCATTCTGGCGTAA
